>Addgene plasmid #39860 | pRSET-mSA | addgene full sequence | sequence record 202871 | Addgene NGS Result
GGATCTCGATCCCGCGAAATTAATACGACTCACTATAGGGAGACCACAACGGTTTCCCTCTAGAAATAAT
TTTGTTTAACTTTAAGAAGGAGATATACCATGGGCAGCAGCCATCACCATCATCACCACAGCCAGGATCT
GGCTAGCGCGGAAGCGGGTATCACCGGCACGTGGTACAACCAGTCTGGTTCTACCTTCACCGTTACCGCG
GGTGCGGACGGTAACCTGACCGGTCAGTACGAAAACCGTGCGCAGGGCACTGGTTGCCAGAACTCTCCGT
ACACCCTGACCGGTCGTTACAACGGTACCAAACTGGAATGGCGTGTTGAATGGAACAACTCTACCGAAAA
CTGCCACTCTCGTACCGAATGGCGTGGTCAGTACCAGGGTGGTGCGGAAGCGCGTATCAACACCCAGTGG
AACCTGACCTACGAAGGTGGTTCTGGTCCGGCGACCGAACAGGGTCAGGACACCTTCACCAAAGTTAAAC
CGTCTGCGGCGTCTGGATCCGACTACAAGGACGATGACGACAAGTAACTCGAGGGCGGATCTATGTCTAA
AGGTGAAGAATTATTCACTGGTGTTGTCCCAATTTTGGTTGAATTAGATGGTGATGTTAATGGTCACAAA
TTTTCTGTCTCCGGTGAAGGTGAAGGTGATGCTACGTACGGTAAATTGACCTTAAAATTACTCTGTACTA
CTGGTAAATTGCCAGTTCCATGGCCAACCTTAGTCACTACTTTAGGTTATGGTGTTCAATGTTTTGCTAG
ATACCCAGATCATATGAAACAACATGACTTTTTCAAGTCTGCCATGCCAGAAGGTTATGTTCAAGAAAGA
ACTATTTTTTTCAAAGATGACGGTAACTACAAGACCAGAGCTGAAGTCAAGTTTGAAGGTGATACCTTAG
TTAATAGAATCGAATTAAAAGGTATTGATTTTAAAGAAGATGGTAACATTTTAGGTCACAAATTGGAATA
CAACTATAACTCTCACAATGTTTACATCACTGCTGACAAACAAAAGAATGGTATCAAAGCTAACTTCAAA
ATTAGACACAACATTGAAGATGGTGGTGTTCAATTAGCTGACCATTATCAACAAAATACTCCAATTGGTG
ATGGTCCAGTCTTGTTACCAGACAACCATTACTTATCCTATCAATCTAAGTTATTCAAAGATCCAAACGA
AAAGAGAGACCACATGGTCTTGTTAGAATTTTTGACTGCTGCTGGTATTACCGAGGGTATGAATGAATTG
TACAAATAAAAGCTTGATCCGGCTGCTAACAAAGCCCGAAAGGAAGCTGAGTTGGCTGCTGCCACCGCTG
AGCAATAACTAGCATAACCCCTTGGGGCCTCTAAACGGGTCTTGAGGGGTTTTTTGCTGAAAGGAGGAAC
TATATCCGGATCTGGCGTAATAGCGAAGAGGCCCGCACCGATCGCCCTTCCCAACAGTTGCGCAGCCTGA
ATGGCGAATGGG
[124 nt withheld, positions 1483-1606]
C
[91 nt withheld, positions 1608-1698]
A
[49 nt withheld, positions 1700-1748]
CCTTTGACGTTGGAGTCCACGTTCTTT
[37 nt withheld, positions 1776-1812]
ACCCTATCTCGGTCTATTCTTTTGATTTATAAGGGATTTTGCCGATTTCGGCCTATTGGTTAAAAAATGA
GCTGATTTAACAAAAATTTAACGCGAATTTTAACAAAATATTAACGCTTACAATTTAGGTGGCACTTTTC
GGGGAAATGTGCGCGGAACCCCTATTTGTTTATTTTTCTAAATACATTCAAATATGTATCCGCTCATGAG
ACAATAACCCTGATAAATGCTTCAATAATATTGAAAAAGGAAGAGTATGAGTATTCAACATTTCCGTGTC
GCCCTTATTCCCTTTTTTGCGGCATTTTGCCTTCCTGTTTTTGCTCACCCAGAAACGCTGGTGAAAGTAA
AAGATGCTGAAGATCAGTTGGGTGCACGAGTGGGTTACATCGAACTGGATCTCAACAGCGGTAAGATCCT
TGAGAGTTTTCGCCCCGAAGAACGTTTTCCAATGATGAGCACTTTTAAAGTTCTGCTATGTGGCGCGGTA
TTATCCCGTATTGACGCCGGGCAAGAGCAACTCGGTCGCCGCATACACTATTCTCAGAATGACTTGGTTG
AGTACTCACCAGTCACAGAAAAGCATCTTACGGATGGCATGACAGTAAGAGAATTATGCAGTGCTGCCAT
AACCATGAGTGATAACACTGCGGCCAACTTACTTCTGACAACGATCGGAGGACCGAAGGAGCTAACCGCT
TTTTTGCACAACATGGGGGATCATGTAACTCGCCTTGATCGTTGGGAACCGGAGCTGAATGAAGCCATAC
CAAACGACGAGCGTGACACCACGATGCCTGTAGCAATGGCAACAACGTTGCGCAAACTATTAACTGGCGA
ACTACTTACTCTAGCTTCCCGGCAACAATTAATAGACTGGATGGAGGCGGATAAAGTTGCAGGACCACTT
CTGCGCTCGGCCCTTCCGGCTGGCTGGTTTATTGCTGATAAATCTGGAGCCGGTGAGCGTGGGTCTCGCG
GTATCATTGCAGCACTGGGGCCAGATGGTAAGCCCTCCCGTATCGTAGTTATCTACACGACGGGGAGTCA
GGCAACTATGGATGAACGAAATAGACAGATCGCTGAGATAGGTGCCTCACTGATTAAGCATTGGTAACTG
TCAGACCAAGTTTACTCATATATACTTTAGATTGATTTAAAACTTCATTTTTAATTTAAAAGGATCTAGG
TGAAGATCCTTTTTGATAATCTCATGACCAAAATCCCTTAACGTGAGTTTTCGTTCCACTGAGCGTCAGA
CCCCGTAGAAAAGATCAAAGGATCTTCTTGAGATCCTTTTTTTCTGCGCGTAATCTGCTGCTTGCAAACA
AAAAAACCACCGCTACCAGCGGTGGTTTGTTTGCCGGATCAAGAGCTACCAACTCTTTTTCCGAAGGTAA
CTGGCTTCAGCAGAGCGCAGATACCAAATACTGTTCTTCTAGTGTAGCCGTAGTTAGGCCACCACTTCAA
GAACTCTGTAGCACCGCCTACATACCTCGCTCTGCTAATCCTGTTACCAGTGGCTGCTGCCAGTGGCGAT
AAGTCGTGTCTTACCGGGTTGGACTCAAGACGATAGTTACCGGATAAGGCGCAGCGGTCGGGCTGAACGG
GGGGTTCGTGCACACAGCCCAGCTTGGAGCGAACGACCTACACCGAACTGAGATACCTACAGCGTGAGCT
ATGAGAAAGCGCCACGCTTCCCGAAGGGAGAAAGGCGGACAGGTATCCGGTAAGCGGCAGGGTCGGAACA
GGAGAGCGCACGAGGGAGCTTCCAGGGGGAAACGCCTGGTATCTTTATAGTCCTGTCGGGTTTCGCCACC
TCTGACTTGAGCGTCGATTTTTGTGATGCTCGTCAGGGGGGCGGAGCCTATGGAAAAACGCCAGCAACGC
GGCCTTTTTACGGTTCCTGGCCTTTTGCTGGCCTTTTGCTCACATGTTCTTTCCTGCGTTATCCCCTGAT
TCTGTGGATAACCGTATTACCGCCTTTGAGTGAGCTGATACCGCTCGCCGCAGCCGAACGACCGAGCGCA
GCGAGTCAGTGAGCGAGGAAGCGGAAGAGCGCCCAATACGCAAACCGCCTCTCCCCGCGCGTTGGCCGAT
TCATTAATGCA
Features (pLannotate 1.2.2; 12 found; start..end, strand, type, name):
     21..39      +  promoter       T7 promoter: promoter for bacteriophage T7 RNA polymerase
     71..93      +  RBS            RBS: efficient ribosome binding site from bacteriophage T7 gene 10 (Olins and Rangwala, 1989)
    148..489     +  CDS            mSA: monomeric streptavidin/rhizavidin hybrid (Lim et al., 2013)
    553..1266    +  CDS            YPet: yellow fluorescent protein optimized for FRET with CyPet (Nguyen and Daugherty, 2005)
   1282..1331    +  CDS            SET1 (fragment): solubility-enhancement tag derived from T7 phage gene 10B
   1339..1386    +  terminator     T7 terminator: transcription terminator for bacteriophage T7 RNA polymerase
   1412..1478    +  CDS            lacZα (fragment): LacZα fragment of β-galactosidase; lacZ fragment
   1483..1911    +  rep_origin     f1 ori (sequence partly withheld): f1 bacteriophage origin of replication; arrow indicates direction of (+) strand synthesis
   1964..2068    +  promoter       AmpR promoter: bla
   2069..2929    +  CDS            AmpR: β-lactamase; bla; confers resistance to ampicillin, carbenicillin, and related antibiotics
   3100..3688    +  rep_origin     ori: high-copy-number ColE1/pMB1/pBR322/pUC origin of replication
   3871..1       +  CDS            lacI (fragment) (across the origin): lac repressor; lacI; The lac repressor binds to the lac operator to inhibit transcription in E. coli. This inhibition can be relieved by adding lactose or isopropyl-β-D-thiogalactopyranoside (IPTG).
