[The description below was written by a language model from this plasmid's Addgene catalogue record and pLannotate feature annotations shown in this document.]
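Description:
pRSET-mSA is a bacterial expression plasmid built on the pRSET-A backbone for producing monomeric streptavidin (mSA), a synthetic streptavidin/rhizavidin hybrid engineered to bind biotin as a stable single-subunit protein rather than as the natural tetramer. The plasmid is about 3.9 kb, replicates in E. coli from a high-copy ColE1/pUC-type origin, and is selected with ampicillin through the β-lactamase (AmpR) gene and its own promoter. An f1 phage origin is also present, which in principle permits single-stranded DNA production. Short lacZα and lacI fragments annotated in the sequence appear to be backbone remnants rather than functional genes.

The roughly 400 bp mSA insert was cloned between NheI and BamHI sites, both retained, downstream of the T7 promoter and the efficient T7 gene 10 ribosome binding site, so expression depends on a host strain that supplies T7 RNA polymerase. According to the catalogue record, the protein carries an N-terminal 6xHis tag for metal-affinity purification and a C-terminal FLAG epitope for detection. Neither tag is annotated separately in the feature table. A YPet yellow fluorescent protein coding sequence lies downstream of mSA, followed by a fragment of a T7 gene 10B-derived solubility tag and the T7 terminator. The depositor notes that YPet is a leftover of the modified backbone and is not expressed with the streptavidin insert. The associated work indicates that the purified protein is intended for protein labeling and monovalent detection of biotin, where avoiding the crosslinking caused by tetravalent streptavidin is desirable.
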