Addgene plasmid #39860: pRSET-mSA
Depositing lab: Sheldon Park. Depositing organization: University at Buffalo (SUNY Buffalo). Publication: Stable, high-affinity streptavidin monomer for protein labeling and monovalent biotin detection. Lim KH, Huang H, Pralle A, Park S. Biotechnol Bioeng. 2013 Jan;110(1):57-67. doi: 10.1002/bit.24605. Epub 2012 Aug 8. PubMed 22806584.
Backbone
  Vector backbone: pRSET-A
  Vector type: Bacterial Expression
Growth in bacteria
  Bacterial resistance: Ampicillin, 100 μg/mL
  Growth temperature: 37°C
  Growth strain: DH5alpha
  Copy number: High Copy
Gene/Insert
  Gene/Insert name: monomeric streptavidin (alt name: streptavidin rhizavidin hybrid)
  Species: Synthetic
  Insert size (bp): 402
  Promoter: T7
  Tag / fusion protein: 6xHis (N terminal on backbone); FLAG (C terminal on backbone)
  Cloning method: Restriction Enzyme; 5′ cloning site NheI (not destroyed); 3′ cloning site BamHI (not destroyed)
  Sequencing primers: 5′ T7 Promoter
Terms and licenses: Academic/Nonprofit Terms; Industry Terms: Not Available to Industry
Depositor comments: Please note the YPet fluorescent protein present in the vector backbone is not expressed with the streptavidin insert.
How to cite: pRSET-mSA was a gift from Sheldon Park (Addgene plasmid # 39860 ; http://n2t.net/addgene:39860 ; RRID:Addgene_39860)
