>Addgene plasmid #39860 | pRSET-mSA | depositor partial sequence | sequence record 50655 | T7 promoter
TTTAAGAAGGAGATATACCATGGGCAGCAGCCATCACCATCATCACCACAGCCAGGATCTGGCTAGCGCG
GAAGCGGGTATCACCGGCACGTGGTACAACCAGTCTGGTTCTACCTTCACCGTTACCGCGGGTGCGGACG
GTAACCTGACCGGTCAGTACGAAAACCGTGCGCAGGGCACTGGTTGCCAGAACTCTCCGTACACCCTGAC
CGGTCGTTACAACGGTACCAAACTGGAATGGCGTGTTGAATGGAACAACTCTACCGAAAACTGCCACTCT
CGTACCGAATGGCGTGGTCAGTACCAGGGTGGTGCGGAAGCGCGTATCAACACCCAGTGGAACCTGACCT
ACGAAGGTGGTTCTGGTCCGGCGACCGAACAGGGTCAGGACACCTTCACCAAAGTTAAACCGTCTGCGGC
GTCTGGATCCGACTACAAGGACGATGACGACAAGTAACTCGAGGGCGGATCTATGTCTAAAGGTGAAGAA
TTATTCACTGGTGTTGTCCCAATTTTGGTTGAATTAGATGGTGATGTTAATGGTCACAAATTTTCTGTCT
CCGGTGAAGGTGAAGGTGATGCTACGTACGGTAAATTGACCTTAAAATTACTCTGTACTACTGGTAAATT
GCCAGTTCCATGGCCAACCTTAGTCACTACTTTAGGTTATGGTGTTCAATGTTTTGCTAGATACCCAGAT
CATATGAAACAACATGACTTTTTCAAGTCTGCCATGCCAGAAGGTTATGTTCAAGAAAGAACTATTTTTT
TCAAAGATGACGGTAACTACAAGACCAGAGCTGAAGTCAAGTTTGAAGGTGATACCTTAGTTAATAGAAT
CGAATTAA
