>Addgene plasmid #39860 | pRSET-mSA | addgene partial sequence | sequence record 51949 | T7 5'-TAATACGACTCACTATAGGG-3'
ACTTTAAGAAGGAGATATACCATGGGCAGCAGCCATCACCATCATCACCACAGCCAGGATCTGGCTAGCG
CGGAAGCGGGTATCACCGGCACGTGGTACAACCAGTCTGGTTCTACCTTCACCGTTACCGCGGGTGCGGA
CGGTAACCTGACCGGTCAGTACGAAAACCGTGCGCAGGGCACTGGTTGCCAGAACTCTCCGTACACCCTG
ACCGGTCGTTACAACGGTACCAAACTGGAATGGCGTGTTGAATGGAACAACTCTACCGAAAACTGCCACT
CTCGTACCGAATGGCGTGGTCAGTACCAGGGTGGTGCGGAAGCGCGTATCAACACCCAGTGGAACCTGAC
CTACGAAGGTGGTTCTGGTCCGGCGACCGAACAGGGTCAGGACACCTTCACCAAAGTTAAACCGTCTGCG
GCGTCTGGATCCGACTAC
