>Addgene plasmid #39860 | pRSET-mSA | addgene partial sequence | sequence record 53390 | T7-term
GGGCTTTGTTAGCAGCCGGATCAAGCTTTTATTTGTACAATTCATTCATACCCTCGGTAATACCAGCAGC
AGTCAAAAATTCTAACAAGACCATGTGGTCTCTCTTTTCGTTTGGATCTTTGAATAACTTAGATTGATAG
GATAAGTAATGGTTGTCTGGTAACAAGACTGGACCATCACCAATTGGAGTATTTTGTTGATAATGGTCAG
CTAATTGAACACCACCATCTTCAATGTTGTGTCTAATTTTGAAGTTAGCTTTGATACCATTCTTTTGTTT
GTCAGCAGTGATGTAAACATTGTGAGAGTTATAGTTGTATTCCAATTTGTGACCTAAAATGTTACCATCT
TCTTTAAAATCAATACCTTTTAATTCGATTCTATTAACTAAGGTATCACCTTCAAACTTGACTTCAGCTC
TGGTCTTGTAGTTACCGTCATCTTTGAAAAAAATAGTTCTTTCTTGAACATAACCTTCTGGCATGGCAGA
CTTGAAAAAGTCATGTTGTTTCATATGATCTGGGTATCTAGCAAAACATTGAACACCATAACCTAAAGTA
GTGACTAAGGTTGGCCATGGAACTGGCAATTTACCAGTAGTACAGAGTAATTTTAAGGTCAATTTACCGT
ACGTAGCATCACCTTCACCTTCACCGGAGACAGAAAATTTGTGACCATTAACATCACCATCTAATTCAAC
CAAAATTGGGACAACACCAGTGAATAATTCTTCACCTTTAGACATAGATCCGCCCTCGAGTTACTTGTCG
TCATCGTCCTTGTAGTCGGATCCAGACGCCGCAGACGGTTTAACTTTGGTG
